>Addgene plasmid #73447 | pYD1 | addgene full sequence | sequence record 364550 | Addgene NGS Result
TAAATATATAAATTAAAAATAGAAAGTAAAAAAAGAAATTAAAGAAAAAATAGTTTTTGTTTTCCGAAGA
TGTAAAAGACTCTAGGGGGATCGCCAACAAATACTACCTTTTATCTTGCTCTTCCTGCTCTCAGGTATTA
ATGCCGAATTGTTTCATCTTGTCTGTGTAGAAGACCACACACGAAAATCCTGTGATTTTACATTTTACTT
ATCGTTAATCGAATGTATATCTATTTAATCTGCTTTTCTTGTCTAATAAATATATATGTAAAGTACGCTT
TTTGTTGAAATTTTTTAAACCTTTGTTTATTTTTTTTTCTTCATTCCGTAACTCTTCTACCTTCTTTATT
TACTTTCTAAAATCCAAATACAAAACATAAAAATAAATAAACACAGAGTAAATTCCCAAATTATTCCATC
ATTAAAAGATACGAGGCGCGTGTAAGTTACAGGCAAGCGATCCGTCCTAAGAAACCATTATTATCATGAC
ATTAACCTATAAAAATAGGCGTATCACGAGGCCCTTTCGTCTTCAAGAAATTCGGTCGAAAAAAGAAAAG
GAGAGGGCCAAGAGGGAGGGCATTGGTGACTATTGAGCACGTGAGTATACGTGATTAAGCACACAAAGGC
AGCTTGGAGTATGTCTGTTATTAATTTCACAGGTAGTTCTGGTCCATTGGTGAAAGTTTGCGGCTTGCAG
AGCACAGAGGCCGCAGAATGTGCTCTAGATTCCGATGCTGACTTGCTGGGTATTATATGTGTGCCCAATA
GAAAGAGAACAATTGACCCGGTTATTGCAAGGAAAATTTCAAGTCTTGTAAAAGCATATAAAAATAGTTC
AGGCACTCCGAAATACTTGGTTGGCGTGTTTCGTAATCAACCTAAGGAGGATGTTTTGGCTCTGGTCAAT
GATTACGGCATTGATATCGTCCAACTGCACGGAGATGAGTCGTGGCAAGAATACCAAGAGTTCCTCGGTT
TGCCAGTTATTAAAAGACTCGTATTTCCAAAAGACTGCAACATACTACTCAGTGCAGCTTCACAGAAACC
TCATTCGTTTATTCCCTTGTTTGATTCAGAAGCAGGTGGGACAGGTGAACTTTTGGATTGGAACTCGATT
TCTGACTGGGTTGGAAGGCAAGAGAGCCCCGAGAGCTTACATTTTATGTTAGCTGGTGGACTGACGCCAG
AAAATGTTGGTGATGCGCTTAGATTAAATGGCGTTATTGGTGTTGATGTAAGCGGAGGTGTGGAGACAAA
TGGTGTAAAAGACTCTAACAAAATAGCAAATTTCGTCAAAAATGCTAAGAAATAGGTTATTACTGAGTAG
TATTTATTTAAGTATTGTTTGTGCACTTGCCAATTCTCTTAGGATTCGATTCACATTCATCTTTTTTTAG
CTACTAATAGGATAAATTATAGGAATTTATAACAAATTGAAATATGGCAGGCAGCAAAATTAAAATTGTC
TTAGTTTTTTAGTGTATAGAAGTGAATAGCTATATAAAGTATGTGTAAAGTTGGTAACGGAACGAAAAAT
AGAAAAGGATATTACATGGGAAAACATGTTGTTTACGGAGAAATGAAAAGTATATTGTATTTTGTACGAG
CTAAAAGTACAGTGGGAACAAAGTCGATTTTGTTACATCTACACTGTTGTTATCAGATCAGCGGGTTTAA
ACTCAATGGTGATGGTGATGATGACCGGTACGCGTAGAATCGAGACCGAGGAGAGGGTTAGGGATAGGCT
TACCTTCGAAGGGCCCTCTAGACTCGAGCGGCCGCCACTGTGCTGGATATCTGCAGAATTCCACCACACT
GGATCCTGGTACCTTATCGTCATCGTCGTACAGATCCCGACCCATTTGCTGTCCACCAGTCATGCTAGCA
GAACCACCACCACCAGAACCACCACCACCAGAACCACCACCACCACTAGCCTGCAGAAGCTTAAAAACAT
ACTGTGTGTTTATGGGGCTGCCTTTGCTAGTCGTTGAGGGGTGAGAACCGCAATTACTGACAAACGTTAC
TGATTTGTAATATTCAAAAACTCCTTGCATTGCCTTCCCGTTGGCCAAAATAGTAGTCGTTGACAAAGAG
TACGGCGTCGATTCTAAAGTTGGTGAGGGGATTTGCTCGCATATAGTTGTCAGTTCCTGTGCTAAAACTG
AAGCAATAACAGAAAATATTGAAAAACAGCGAAGTAACTGCATCTTAATTGAAAATGTATGAAGTAGGGA
ATTAGCTTAATATTCCCTATAGTGAGTCGTATTACAGCTGCTAGTAGTCCGATCCGGGGTTTTTTCTCCT
TGACGTTAAAGTATAGAGGTATATTAACAATTTTTTGTTGATACTTTTATTACATTTGAATAAGAAGTAA
TACAAACCGAAAATGTTGAAAGTATTAGTTAAAGTGGTTATGCAGTTTTTGCATTTATATATCTGTTAAT
AGATCAAAAATCATCGCTTCGCTGATTAATTACCCCAGAAATAAGGCTAAAAAACTAATCGCATTATCAT
CCTATGGTTGTTAATTTGATTCGTTCATTTGAAGGTTTGTGGGGCCAGGTTACTGCCAATTTTTCCTCTT
CATAACCATAAAAGCTAGTATTGTAGAATCTTTATTGTTCGGAGCAGTGCGGCGCGAGGCACATCTGCGT
TTCAGGAACGCGACCGGTGAAGACGAGGACGCACGGAGGAGAGTCTTCCTTCGGAGGGCTGTCACCCGCT
CGGCGGCTTCTAATCCGTACTAGCAGCTTTTGTTCCCTTTAGTGAGGGTTAATTTCGAGCTTGGCGTAAT
CATGGTCATAGCTGTTTCCTGTGTGAAATTGTTATCCGCTCACAATTCCACACAACATACGAGCCGGAAG
CATAAAGTGTAAAGCCTGGGGTGCCTAATGAGTGAGCTAACTCACATTAATTGCGTTGCGCTCACTGCCC
GCTTTCCAGTCGGGAAACCTGTCGTGCCAGCTGCATTAATGAATCGGCCAACGCGCGGGGAGAGGCGGTT
TGCGTATTGGGCGCTCTTCCGCTTCCTCGCTCACTGACTCGCTGCGCTCGGTCGTTCGGCTGCGGCGAGC
GGTATCAGCTCACTCAAAGGCGGTAATACGGTTATCCACAGAATCAGGGGATAACGCAGGAAAGAACATG
TGAGCAAAAGGCCAGCAAAAGGCCAGGAACCGTAAAAAGGCCGCGTTGCTGGCGTTTTTCCATAGGCTCC
GCCCCCCTGACGAGCATCACAAAAATCGACGCTCAAGTCAGAGGTGGCGAAACCCGACAGGACTATAAAG
ATACCAGGCGTTTCCCCCTGGAAGCTCCCTCGTGCGCTCTCCTGTTCCGACCCTGCCGCTTACCGGATAC
CTGTCCGCCTTTCTCCCTTCGGGAAGCGTGGCGCTTTCTCATAGCTCACGCTGTAGGTATCTCAGTTCGG
TGTAGGTCGTTCGCTCCAAGCTGGGCTGTGTGCACGAACCCCCCGTTCAGCCCGACCGCTGCGCCTTATC
CGGTAACTATCGTCTTGAGTCCAACCCGGTAAGACACGACTTATCGCCACTGGCAGCAGCCACTGGTAAC
AGGATTAGCAGAGCGAGGTATGTAGGCGGTGCTACAGAGTTCTTGAAGTGGTGGCCTAACTACGGCTACA
CTAGAAGAACAGTATTTGGTATCTGCGCTCTGCTGAAGCCAGTTACCTTCGGAAAAAGAGTTGGTAGCTC
TTGATCCGGCAAACAAACCACCGCTGGTAGCGGTGGTTTTTTTGTTTGCAAGCAGCAGATTACGCGCAGA
AAAAAAGGATCTCAAGAAGATCCTTTGATCTTTTCTACGGGGTCTGACGCTCAGTGGAACGAAAACTCAC
GTTAAGGGATTTTGGTCATGAGATTATCAAAAAGGATCTTCACCTAGATCCTTTTAAATTAAAAATGAAG
TTTTAAATCAATCTAAAGTATATATGAGTAAACTTGGTCTGACAGTTACCAATGCTTAATCAGTGAGGCA
CCTATCTCAGCGATCTGTCTATTTCGTTCATCCATAGTTGCCTGACTCCCCGTCGTGTAGATAACTACGA
TACGGGAGGGCTTACCATCTGGCCCCAGTGCTGCAATGATACCGCGAGACCCACGCTCACCGGCTCCAGA
TTTATCAGCAATAAACCAGCCAGCCGGAAGGGCCGAGCGCAGAAGTGGTCCTGCAACTTTATCCGCCTCC
ATCCAGTCTATTAATTGTTGCCGGGAAGCTAGAGTAAGTAGTTCGCCAGTTAATAGTTTGCGCAACGTTG
TTGCCATTGCTACAGGCATCGTGGTGTCACGCTCGTCGTTTGGTATGGCTTCATTCAGCTCCGGTTCCCA
ACGATCAAGGCGAGTTACATGATCCCCCATGTTGTGCAAAAAAGCGGTTAGCTCCTTCGGTCCTCCGATC
GTTGTCAGAAGTAAGTTGGCCGCAGTGTTATCACTCATGGTTATGGCAGCACTGCATAATTCTCTTACTG
TCATGCCATCCGTAAGATGCTTTTCTGTGACTGGTGAGTACTCAACCAAGTCATTCTGAGAATAGTGTAT
GCGGCGACCGAGTTGCTCTTGCCCGGCGTCAACACGGGATAATACCGCGCCACATAGCAGAACTTTAAAA
GTGCTCATCATTGGAAAACGTTCTTCGGGGCGAAAACTCTCAAGGATCTTACCGCTGTTGAGATCCAGTT
CGATGTAACCCACTCGTGCACCCAACTGATCTTCAGCATCTTTTACTTTCACCAGCGTTTCTGGGTGAGC
AAAAACAGGAAGGCAAAATGCCGCAAAAAAGGGAATAAGGGCGACACGGAAATGTTGAATACTCATACTC
TTCCTTTTTCAATATTATTGAAGCATTTATCAGGGTTATTGTCTCATGAGCGGATACATATTTGAATGTA
TTTAGAAAAATAAACAAATAGGGGTTCCGCGCACATTTCCCCGAAAAGTGCCACCTGGGTCCTTTTCATC
ACGTGCTATAAAAATAATTATAATTTAAATTTTTTAATA
Features (pLannotate 1.2.2; 17 found; start..end, strand, type, name):
    539..640     +  promoter       TRP1 promoter: S. cerevisiae TRP1
    641..1312    +  CDS            TRP1: TRPF_YEAST - Experimental evidence at protein level: Swiss-Prot protein existence level 1. From Saccharomyces cerevisiae (strain ATCC 204508 / S288c) (Baker's yeast).
   1713..1754    -  CDS            V5 tag: epitope tag from simian virus 5
   1833..1856    -  CDS            Xpress™ tag: Xpress™ epitope tag, including an enterokinase recognition and cleavage site
   1860..1889    -  CDS            T7 tag (gene 10 leader) (fragment): leader peptide from bacteriophage T7 gene 10 promotes efficient translation in E. coli
   1953..2213    -  CDS            AGA2: AGA2_YEAST - Experimental evidence at protein level: Swiss-Prot protein existence level 1. Receptor binding subunit of the a-agglutinin heterodimer. S.cerevisiae a and alpha cells express the complementary cell surface glycoproteins a-agglutinin and alpha-agglutinin, respectively, which interact with one another to promote cellular aggregation during mating. From Saccharomyces cerevisiae (strain ATCC 204508 / S288c) (Baker's yeast).
   2256..2274    -  promoter       T7 promoter: promoter for bacteriophage T7 RNA polymerase
   2306..2747    -  promoter       GAL1 promoter: S. cerevisiae GAL1; inducible promoter, regulated by Gal4
   2766..2784    -  promoter       T3 promoter: promoter for bacteriophage T3 RNA polymerase
   2829..2845    -  protein_bind   lac operator: The lac repressor binds to the lac operator to inhibit transcription in E. coli. This inhibition can be relieved by adding lactose or isopropyl-β-D-thiogalactopyranoside (IPTG). lac repressor encoded by lacI
   2853..2883    -  promoter       lac promoter: promoter for the E. coli lac operon
   2898..2919    -  protein_bind   CAP binding site: CAP binding activates transcription in the presence of cAMP. E. coli catabolite activator protein
   2932..3024    -  CDS            lacI (fragment): lac repressor; lacI; The lac repressor binds to the lac operator to inhibit transcription in E. coli. This inhibition can be relieved by adding lactose or isopropyl-β-D-thiogalactopyranoside (IPTG).
   3207..3795    -  rep_origin     ori: high-copy-number ColE1/pMB1/pBR322/pUC origin of replication
   3966..4826    -  CDS            AmpR: β-lactamase; bla; confers resistance to ampicillin, carbenicillin, and related antibiotics
   4827..4931    -  promoter       AmpR promoter: bla
   4968..462     +  misc_feature   CEN/ARS (across the origin): S. cerevisiae CEN6 centromere fused to an autonomously replicating sequence
