[The description below was written by a language model from this plasmid's Addgene catalogue record and pLannotate feature annotations shown in this document.]
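Description:
pYD1 is an empty yeast surface display backbone, a 5,009 nt shuttle vector for expressing, secreting and displaying proteins on the outside of Saccharomyces cerevisiae cells. In E. coli it replicates from a high-copy ColE1/pUC-type origin and is selected with ampicillin through the β-lactamase gene and its native promoter. In yeast it is maintained by a CEN6/ARS element, which gives centromere-based, stable low-copy segregation, and is selected by tryptophan prototrophy through TRP1 under its own promoter.

The display cassette is driven by the galactose-inducible, Gal4-regulated GAL1 promoter. It encodes AGA2, the receptor-binding subunit of the yeast a-agglutinin mating adhesin, followed in frame by a fragment of the T7 gene 10 leader peptide and the Xpress epitope, which includes an enterokinase cleavage site. The cloning region comes next, followed by a C-terminal V5 epitope. The catalogue also lists a C-terminal 6xHis tag, although the automated feature table does not annotate it. A gene inserted by restriction cloning is therefore produced as an Aga2 fusion. In general, the Aga2 fusion is secreted and tethered to the cell wall by pairing with the Aga1 subunit, which must be supplied by the host. The flanking epitopes allow surface expression to be detected and normalised independently of the displayed protein's activity.

Short T7 and T3 promoters and lac promoter/operator remnants from the parental cloning vector lie near the cassette. The associated work used this display format to isolate mutant single-chain antibody fragments, and the vector is typically used for library screening and affinity or stability engineering.
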