Addgene plasmid #73447: pYD1
Purpose: (Empty Backbone) expression vector designed for expression, secretion, and display of proteins on the extracellular surface of Saccharomyces cerevisiae cells
Depositing lab: Dane Wittrup. Depositing organization: University of Illinois at Urbana-Champaign. Publication: Isolation of anti-T cell receptor scFv mutants by yeast surface display. Kieke MC, Cho BK, Boder ET, Kranz DM, Wittrup KD. Protein Eng. 1997 Nov;10(11):1303-10. PubMed 9514119.
Backbone
  Vector backbone: pYD1
  Vector type: Yeast Expression
  Promoter: GAL1
  Selectable markers: TRP1
  Tag / fusion protein: AGA2 (N terminal on backbone); T7 peptide (N terminal on backbone); Xpress tag (N terminal on backbone); V5 tag (C terminal on backbone); 6xHis (C terminal on backbone)
Growth in bacteria
  Bacterial resistance: Ampicillin, 100 μg/mL
  Growth temperature: 37°C
  Growth strain: DH5alpha
  Copy number: Unknown
Gene/Insert
  Cloning method: Restriction Enzyme
Terms and licenses: Academic/Nonprofit Terms; Industry Terms: Not Available to Industry
How to cite: pYD1 was a gift from Dane Wittrup (Addgene plasmid # 73447 ; http://n2t.net/addgene:73447 ; RRID:Addgene_73447)
