>Addgene plasmid #73447 | pYD1 | addgene partial sequence | sequence record 137457 | GAL1 5'-AATATACCTCTATACTTTAACGTC-3'
ATACGACTCACTATAGGGAATATTAAGCTAATTCCCTACTTCATACATTTTCAATTAAGATGCAGTTACT
TCGCTGTTTTTCAATATTTTCTGTTATTGCTTCAGTTTTAGCACAGGAACTGACAACTATATGCGAGCAA
ATCCCCTCACCAACTTTAGAATCGACGCCGTACTCTTTGTCAACGACTACTATTTTGGCCAACGGGAAGG
CAATGCAAGGAGTTTTTGAATATTACAAATCAGTAACGTTTGTCAGTAATTGCGGTTCTCACCCCTCAAC
GACTAGCAAAGGCAGCCCCATAAACACACAGTATGTTTTTAAGCTTCTGCAGGCTAGTGGTGGTGGTGGT
TCTGGTGGTGGTGGTTCTGGTGGTGGTGGTTCTGCTAGCATGACTGGTGGACAGCAAATGGGTCGGGATC
TGTACGACGATGACGATAAGGTACCAGGATCCAGTGTGGTGGAATTCTGCAGATATCCAGCACAGTGGCG
GCCGCTCGAGTCTAGAGGGCCCTTCGAAGGTAAGCCTATCCCTAACCCTCTCCTCGGTCTCGATTCTACG
CGTACCGGTCATCATCACCATCACCATTGAGTTTAAACCCGCTGATCTGATAACAACAGTGTAGATGTAA
CAAAATCGACTTTGTTCCCACTGTACTTTTAGCTCGTACAAAATACAATATACTTTTCATTTCTCCGTAA
ACAACATGTTTTCCCATGTAATATCCTTTTCTATTTTTCGTTCCGTTACCAACTTTACACATACTTTATA
TAGCTATTCACTTCTATACACTAAA
